Addgene plasmid #132279: pDONR221-NIPAL2
Purpose: Gateway entry clone with codon-optimized ORF sequence for subcloning into custom expression vectors
Depositing lab: RESOLUTE Consortium & Giulio Superti-Furga. Depositing organization: CeMM Research Center for Molecular Medicine. Publication: The RESOLUTE consortium: unlocking SLC transporters for drug discovery. Superti-Furga G, Lackner D, Wiedmer T, Ingles-Prieto A, Barbosa B, Girardi E, Goldmann U, Gurtl B, Klavins K, Klimek C, Lindinger S, Lineiro-Retes E, Muller AC, Onstein S, Redinger G, Reil D, Sedlyarov V, Wolf G, Crawford M, Everley R, ... Steppan CM. Nat Rev Drug Discov. 2020 Jul;19(7):429-430. doi: 10.1038/d41573-020-00056-6. PubMed 32265506.
Backbone
  Vector backbone: pDONR221
  Backbone manufacturer: Thermo Fisher Scientific
  Backbone size w/o insert (bp): 2550
  Vector type: Mammalian Expression
Growth in bacteria
  Bacterial resistance: Kanamycin, 50 μg/mL
  Growth temperature: 37°C
  Growth strain: Stbl3
  Copy number: High Copy
Gene/Insert
  Gene/Insert name: NIPAL2 (alt name: FLJ13955, NPAL2)
  Species: H. sapiens (human)
  Insert size (bp): 1104
  Entrez Gene: NIPAL2 (a.k.a. NPAL2, FLJ13955)
  Cloning method: Gateway Cloning
  Sequencing primers: 5′ M13-fwd; 3′ M13-rev
Terms and licenses: Academic/Nonprofit Terms; Industry Terms
Depositor comments: For more information on the full Resolute plasmid collection, please see www.addgene.org/depositor-collections/re-solute/. Please provide your feedback on this plasmid to the RESOLUTE consortium by filling out their RESOLUTE repository feedback form: https://forms.office.com/Pages/ResponsePage.aspx?id=0e05yklzmkS7rjFGQL4N7z4feCLQvEJAmVcOCM_u885UN1JJRko0Ukg4TVQwNTZLOUxPQVJWT1NHUCQlQCN0PWcu
How to cite: pDONR221-NIPAL2 was a gift from RESOLUTE Consortium & Giulio Superti-Furga (Addgene plasmid # 132279 ; http://n2t.net/addgene:132279 ; RRID:Addgene_132279)
