[The description below was written by a language model from this plasmid's Addgene catalogue record and pLannotate feature annotations shown in this document.]
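Description:
pDONR221-NIPAL2 is a Gateway entry clone built on the pDONR221 backbone, carrying a codon-optimized open reading frame for human NIPAL2 (also known as NPAL2 or FLJ13955). It belongs to a large collection of solute carrier and related transporter clones assembled to support transporter research and drug discovery. The plasmid is propagated in E. coli through a high-copy ColE1/pUC-type origin and selected with kanamycin via an aminoglycoside phosphotransferase (KanR) gene. The sequenced record is about 3.65 kb, consistent with a roughly 2.55 kb backbone plus the 1.1 kb insert.

The ORF lies between attL1 and attL2 recombination sites, the product of a BP reaction into the donor vector. These sites allow directional transfer of the coding sequence by LR Clonase into any attR-containing destination vector. The annotation matches most of the insert to the human NIPAL2 protein, labelling it a fragment because the match spans slightly less than the stated insert length. Upstream of attL1, the rrnB T1 and T2 terminators shield the insert from read-through transcription originating in the backbone. Short lacI and lacZα fragments are backbone remnants with no evident function. A T7 promoter sits just outside attL2, pointing back toward the insert, and M13 forward and reverse primer sites flank the cassette for sequence verification.

Although catalogued under mammalian expression, the entry clone shows no annotated eukaryotic promoter, tag or reporter. Expression requires subcloning into a destination vector that supplies these elements, which is the stated purpose of the construct.
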