Features (pLannotate 1.2.2; 10 found; start..end, strand, type, name):
    121..213     +  CDS            lacI (fragment): lac repressor; lacI; The lac repressor binds to the lac operator to inhibit transcription in E. coli. This inhibition can be relieved by adding lactose or isopropyl-β-D-thiogalactopyranoside (IPTG).
    268..295     -  terminator     rrnB T2 terminator: transcription terminator T2 from the E. coli rrnB gene
    427..470     +  terminator     rrnB T1 terminator: Escherichia coli rrnB; transcription terminator T1 from the E. coli rrnB gene
    517..553     -  CDS            lacZα (fragment): LacZα fragment of β-galactosidase; lacZ fragment
    569..668     +  protein_bind   attL1: mutant version of attL; recombination site for the Gateway® LR reaction LR Clonase™
    674..1711    +  CDS            NIPAL2 (fragment): NPAL2_HUMAN - Also known as NPAL2. Experimental evidence at transcript level: Swiss-Prot protein existence level 2. From Homo sapiens (Human).
   1779..1878    -  protein_bind   attL2: mutant version of attL; recombination site for the Gateway® LR reaction LR Clonase™
   1896..1914    -  promoter       T7 promoter: promoter for bacteriophage T7 RNA polymerase
   2048..2857    +  CDS            KanR: aminoglycoside phosphotransferase; aph(3')-Ia; confers resistance to kanamycin in bacteria or G418 (Geneticin®) in eukaryotes
   3004..3592    +  rep_origin     ori: high-copy-number ColE1/pMB1/pBR322/pUC origin of replication
>Addgene plasmid #132279 | pDONR221-NIPAL2 | addgene full sequence | sequence record 262999 | Addgene NGS Result
CTTTCCTGCGTTATCCCCTGATTCTGTGGATAACCGTATTACCGCCTTTGAGTGAGCTGATACCGCTCGC
CGCAGCCGAACGACCGAGCGCAGCGAGTCAGTGAGCGAGGAAGCGGAAGAGCGCCCAATACGCAAACCGC
CTCTCCCCGCGCGTTGGCCGATTCATTAATGCAGCTGGCACGACAGGTTTCCCGACTGGAAAGCGGGCAG
TGAGCGCAACGCAATTAATACGCGTACCGCTAGCCAGGAAGAGTTTGTAGAAACGCAAAAAGGCCATCCG
TCAGGATGGCCTTCTGCTTAGTTTGATGCCTGGCAGTTTATGGCGGGCGTCCTGCCCGCCACCCTCCGGG
CCGTTGCTTCACAACGTTCAAATCCGCTCCCGGCGGATTTGTCCTACTCAGGAGAGCGTTCACCGACAAA
CAACAGATAAAACGAAAGGCCCAGTCTTCCGACTGAGCCTTTCGTTTTATTTGATGCCTGGCAGTTCCCT
ACTCTCGCGTTAACGCTAGCATGGATGTTTTCCCAGTCACGACGTTGTAAAACGACGGCCAGTCTTAAGC
TCGGGCCCCAAATAATGATTTTATTTTGACTGATAGTGACCTGTTCGTTGCAACACATTGATGAGCAATG
CTTTTTTATAATGCCAACTTTGTACAAAAAAGCAGGCTCCACCATGGCAGCAGTGGCACCAGCAGGACCA
GGCGACAGCGCCTCCGCCGCCCTGGATGAGCTGTCTCTGAACTTTACCTACGGAGCACCAGGAGCAGGAA
ATGGATCTCTGAGCGGCGACTGGTATCGGAGAAACCAGATCCACCTGTTCGGCGTGCTGCTGGCCATCCT
GGGCAACCTGGTCATCTCCATCTCTCTGAATATCCAGAAGTACAGCCACCTGCAGCTGGCACAGCAGGAG
CACCCAAGGCCTTATTTCAAGTCCGTGCTGTGGTGGGGAGGCGTGCTGCTGATGGCAGTGGGAGAGACAG
GCAACTTTGCAGCATACGGATTCGCACCAATCACCCTGATCGCACCTCTGGGATGCGTGAGCGTGACAGG
ATCCGCCATCATCTCTGTGACCTTTCTGAAGGACAATCTGAGGGCCAGCGATCTGCTGGGCACCACACTG
GCCTTTGCCGGCACCTACCTGCTGGTGAACTTCGCCCCTAATATCACACAGGCCATCTCCGCCCGCACCG
TGCAGTACTATCTGGTGGGCTGGCAGTTCCTGATCTATGTGATCCTGGAGATCCTGATCTTTTGTATCCT
GCTGTACTTCTATAAGCGGAAGGGCATGAAGCACATGGTCATCCTGCTGACACTGGTGGCCATCCTGGCC
AGCCTGACCGTGATCTCCGTGAAGGCCGTGTCTGGCATGATCACATTTTCCGTGATGGATAAGATGCAGC
TGACCTACCCAATCTTTTATATCATGTTCATCATCATGATCGCCTCTTGCGTGTTTCAGGTGAAGTTCCT
GAACCAGGCCACAAAGCTGTACAATACCACAACCGTGGTGCCAGTGAATCACATCTTCTTTACCATCTCC
GCCATCATCGCCGGCATCATCTTTTACCAGGAGTTCCTGGGCGCCCCCTTTCTGACAGTGTTCATCTATC
TGTTCGGCTGTTTTCTGTCTTTCCTGGGCGTGTTTCTGGTGACCAGGAACCGCGAGAAGGAGCACCTGCA
GCAGAGCTATATCGACTTCGGCAATATCCCTGATACAACCCCAGAGCGGAAGGCCTGGAGAGAGACAAAC
GTGGGCCAGAATACAACCAGATTCACCGACCCAGCTTTCTTGTACAAAGTTGGCATTATAAGAAAGCATT
GCTTATCAATTTGTTGCAACGAACAGGTCACTATCAGTCAAAATAAAATCATTATTTGCCATCCAGCTGA
TATCCCCTATAGTGAGTCGTATTACATGGTCATAGCTGTTTCCTGGCAGCTCTGGCCCGTGTCTCAAAAT
CTCTGATGTTACATTGCACAAGATAAAAATATATCATCATGAACAATAAAACTGTCTGCTTACATAAACA
GTAATACAAGGGGTGTTATGAGCCATATTCAACGGGAAACGTCGAGGCCGCGATTAAATTCCAACATGGA
TGCTGATTTATATGGGTATAAATGGGCTCGCGATAATGTCGGGCAATCAGGTGCGACAATCTATCGCTTG
TATGGGAAGCCCGATGCGCCAGAGTTGTTTCTGAAACATGGCAAAGGTAGCGTTGCCAATGATGTTACAG
ATGAGATGGTCAGACTAAACTGGCTGACGGAATTTATGCCTCTTCCGACCATCAAGCATTTTATCCGTAC
TCCTGATGATGCATGGTTACTCACCACTGCGATCCCCGGAAAAACAGCATTCCAGGTATTAGAAGAATAT
CCTGATTCAGGTGAAAATATTGTTGATGCGCTGGCAGTGTTCCTGCGCCGGTTGCATTCGATTCCTGTTT
GTAATTGTCCTTTTAACAGCGATCGCGTATTTCGTCTCGCTCAGGCGCAATCACGAATGAATAACGGTTT
GGTTGATGCGAGTGATTTTGATGACGAGCGTAATGGCTGGCCTGTTGAACAAGTCTGGAAAGAAATGCAT
AAACTTTTGCCATTCTCACCGGATTCAGTCGTCACTCATGGTGATTTCTCACTTGATAACCTTATTTTTG
ACGAGGGGAAATTAATAGGTTGTATTGATGTTGGACGAGTCGGAATCGCAGACCGATACCAGGATCTTGC
CATCCTATGGAACTGCCTCGGTGAGTTTTCTCCTTCATTACAGAAACGGCTTTTTCAAAAATATGGTATT
GATAATCCTGATATGAATAAATTGCAGTTTCATTTGATGCTCGATGAGTTTTTCTAATCAGAATTGGTTA
ATTGGTTGTAACACTGGCAGAGCATTACGCTGACTTGACGGGACGGCGCAAGCTCATGACCAAAATCCCT
TAACGTGAGTTACGCGTCGTTCCACTGAGCGTCAGACCCCGTAGAAAAGATCAAAGGATCTTCTTGAGAT
CCTTTTTTTCTGCGCGTAATCTGCTGCTTGCAAACAAAAAAACCACCGCTACCAGCGGTGGTTTGTTTGC
CGGATCAAGAGCTACCAACTCTTTTTCCGAAGGTAACTGGCTTCAGCAGAGCGCAGATACCAAATACTGT
TCTTCTAGTGTAGCCGTAGTTAGGCCACCACTTCAAGAACTCTGTAGCACCGCCTACATACCTCGCTCTG
CTAATCCTGTTACCAGTGGCTGCTGCCAGTGGCGATAAGTCGTGTCTTACCGGGTTGGACTCAAGACGAT
AGTTACCGGATAAGGCGCAGCGGTCGGGCTGAACGGGGGGTTCGTGCACACAGCCCAGCTTGGAGCGAAC
GACCTACACCGAACTGAGATACCTACAGCGTGAGCTATGAGAAAGCGCCACGCTTCCCGAAGGGAGAAAG
GCGGACAGGTATCCGGTAAGCGGCAGGGTCGGAACAGGAGAGCGCACGAGGGAGCTTCCAGGGGGAAACG
CCTGGTATCTTTATAGTCCTGTCGGGTTTCGCCACCTCTGACTTGAGCGTCGATTTTTGTGATGCTCGTC
AGGGGGGCGGAGCCTATGGAAAAACGCCAGCAACGCGGCCTTTTTACGGTTCCTGGCCTTTTGCTGGCCT
TTTGCTCACATGTT
