>Addgene plasmid #132279 | pDONR221-NIPAL2 | depositor partial sequence | sequence record 253958 | Codon-optimized ORF of NIPAL2
ATGGCAGCAGTGGCACCAGCAGGACCAGGCGACAGCGCCTCCGCCGCCCTGGATGAGCTGTCTCTGAACT
TTACCTACGGAGCACCAGGAGCAGGAAATGGATCTCTGAGCGGCGACTGGTATCGGAGAAACCAGATCCA
CCTGTTCGGCGTGCTGCTGGCCATCCTGGGCAACCTGGTCATCTCCATCTCTCTGAATATCCAGAAGTAC
AGCCACCTGCAGCTGGCACAGCAGGAGCACCCAAGGCCTTATTTCAAGTCCGTGCTGTGGTGGGGAGGCG
TGCTGCTGATGGCAGTGGGAGAGACAGGCAACTTTGCAGCATACGGATTCGCACCAATCACCCTGATCGC
ACCTCTGGGATGCGTGAGCGTGACAGGATCCGCCATCATCTCTGTGACCTTTCTGAAGGACAATCTGAGG
GCCAGCGATCTGCTGGGCACCACACTGGCCTTTGCCGGCACCTACCTGCTGGTGAACTTCGCCCCTAATA
TCACACAGGCCATCTCCGCCCGCACCGTGCAGTACTATCTGGTGGGCTGGCAGTTCCTGATCTATGTGAT
CCTGGAGATCCTGATCTTTTGTATCCTGCTGTACTTCTATAAGCGGAAGGGCATGAAGCACATGGTCATC
CTGCTGACACTGGTGGCCATCCTGGCCAGCCTGACCGTGATCTCCGTGAAGGCCGTGTCTGGCATGATCA
CATTTTCCGTGATGGATAAGATGCAGCTGACCTACCCAATCTTTTATATCATGTTCATCATCATGATCGC
CTCTTGCGTGTTTCAGGTGAAGTTCCTGAACCAGGCCACAAAGCTGTACAATACCACAACCGTGGTGCCA
GTGAATCACATCTTCTTTACCATCTCCGCCATCATCGCCGGCATCATCTTTTACCAGGAGTTCCTGGGCG
CCCCCTTTCTGACAGTGTTCATCTATCTGTTCGGCTGTTTTCTGTCTTTCCTGGGCGTGTTTCTGGTGAC
CAGGAACCGCGAGAAGGAGCACCTGCAGCAGAGCTATATCGACTTCGGCAATATCCCTGATACAACCCCA
GAGCGGAAGGCCTGGAGAGAGACAAACGTGGGCCAGAATACAACCAGATTCACC
